>Addgene plasmid #91114 | pTRANS_220d | addgene full sequence | sequence record 182091 | Addgene NGS Result
ATGGTGGAGCACGACACTCTCGTCTACTCCAAGAATATCAAAGATACAGTCTCAGAAGACCAAAGGGCTA
TTGAGACTTTTCAACAAAGGGTAATATCGGGAAACCTCCTCGGATTCCATTGCCCAGCTATCTGTCACTT
CATCAAAAGGACAGTAGAAAAGGAAGGTGGCACCTACAAATGCCATCATTGCGATAAAGGAAAGGCTATC
GTTCAAGATGCCTCTGCCGACAGTGGTCCCAAAGATGGACCCCCACCCACGAGGAGCATCGTGGAAAAAG
AAGACGTTCCAACCACGTCTTCAAAGCAAGTGGATTGATGTGAACATGGTGGAGCACGACACTCTCGTCT
ACTCCAAGAATATCAAAGATACAGTCTCAGAAGACCAAAGGGCTATTGAGACTTTTCAACAAAGGGTAAT
ATCGGGAAACCTCCTCGGATTCCATTGCCCAGCTATCTGTCACTTCATCAAAAGGACAGTAGAAAAGGAA
GGTGGCACCTACAAATGCCATCATTGCGATAAAGGAAAGGCTATCGTTCAAGATGCCTCTGCCGACAGTG
GTCCCAAAGATGGACCCCCACCCACGAGGAGCATCGTGGAAAAAGAAGACGTTCCAACCACGTCTTCAAA
GCAAGTGGATTGATGTGATATCTCCACTGACGTAAGGGATGACGCACAATCCCACTATCCTTCGCAAGAC
CCTTCCTCTATATAAGGAAGTTCATTTCATTTGGAGAGGACACGCTGAAATCACCAGTCTCTCTCTACAA
ATCTATCTCTCTCGAGCTTTCGCAGATCTGTCGATCGACCATGGGGATTGAACAAGATGGATTGCACGCA
GGTTCTCCGGCCGCTTGGGTGGAGAGGCTATTCGGCTATGACTGGGCACAACAGACAATCGGCTGCTCTG
ATGCCGCCGTGTTTCGGCTGTCAGCGCAGGGGCGCCCGGTTCTTTTTGTCAAGACCGACCTGTCCGGTGC
CCTGAATGAACTCCAGGACGAGGCAGCGCGGCTATCGTGGCTGGCCACGACGGGCGTTCCTTGCGCAGCT
GTGCTCGACGTTGTCACTGAAGCGGGAAGGGACTGGCTGCTATTGGGCGAAGTGCCGGGGCAGGATCTCC
TGTCATCTCACCTTGCTCCTGCCGAGAAAGTATCCATCATGGCTGATGCAATGCGGCGGCTGCATACGCT
TGATCCGGCTACCTGCCCATTCGACCACCAAGCGAAACATCGCATCGAGCGAGCACGTACTCGGATGGAA
GCCGGTCTTGTCGATCAGGATGATCTGGACGAAGAACATCAGGGGCTCGCGCCAGCCGAACTGTTCGCCA
GGCTCAAGGCGCGCATGCCCGACGGCGAGGATCTCGTCGTGACACATGGCGATGCCTGCTTGCCGAATAT
CATGGTGGAAAATGGCCGCTTTTCTGGATTCATCGACTGTGGCCGGCTGGGTGTGGCGGACCGCTATCAG
GACATAGCGTTGGCTACCCGTGATATTGCTGAAGAACTTGGCGGCGAATGGGCTGACCGCTTCCTCGTGC
TTTACGGTATCGCCGCTCCCGATTCGCAGCGCATCGCCTTCTATCGCCTTCTTGACGAGTTCTTCTGAGC
GGGACTCTGGGGTTCGGATCGATCCTCTAGCTAGAGTCGATCGACAAGCTCGAGTTTCTCCATAATAATG
TGTGAGTAGTTCCCAGATAAGGGAATTAGGGTTCCTATAGGGTTTCGCTCATGTGTTGAGCATATAAGAA
ACCCTTAGTATGTATTTGTATTTGTAAAATACTTCTATCAATAAAATTTCTAATTCCTAAAACCAAAATC
CAGTACTAAAATCCAGATCCCCCGAATTAATTCGGCGTTAATTCAGTACATTAAAAACGTCCGCAATGTG
TTATTAAGTTGTCTAAGCGTCAATTTGTTTACACCACAATATATCCTGCCACCAGCCAGCCAACAGCTCC
CCGACCGGCAGCTCGGCACAAAATCACCACTCGATACAGGCAGCCCATCAGTCCGGGACGGCGTCAGCGG
GAGAGCCGTTGTAAGGCGGCAGACTTTGCTCATGTTACCGATGCTATTCGGAAGAACGGCAACTAAGCTG
CCGGGTTTGAAACACGGATGATCTCGCGGAGGGTAGCATGTTGATTGTAACGATGACAGAGCGTTGCTGC
CTGTGATCACCGCGGTTTCAAAATCGGCTCCGTCGATACTATGTTATACGCCAACTTTGAAAACAACTTT
GAAAAAGCTGTTTTCTGGTATTTAAGGTTTTAGAATGCAAGGAACAGTGAATTGGAGTTCGTCTTGTTAT
AATTAGCTTCTTGGGGTATCTTTAAATACTGTAGAAAAGAGGAAGGAAATAATAAATGGCTAAAATGAGA
ATATCACCGGAATTGAAAAAACTGATCGAAAAATACCGCTGCGTAAAAGATACGGAAGGAATGTCTCCTG
CTAAGGTATATAAGCTGGTGGGAGAAAATGAAAACCTATATTTAAAAATGACGGACAGCCGGTATAAAGG
GACCACCTATGATGTGGAACGGGAAAAGGACATGATGCTATGGCTGGAAGGAAAGCTGCCTGTTCCAAAG
GTCCTGCACTTTGAACGGCATGATGGCTGGAGCAATCTGCTCATGAGTGAGGCCGATGGCGTCCTTTGCT
CGGAAGAGTATGAAGATGAACAAAGCCCTGAAAAGATTATCGAGCTGTATGCGGAGTGCATCAGGCTCTT
TCACTCCATCGACATATCGGATTGTCCCTATACGAATAGCTTAGACAGCCGCTTAGCCGAATTGGATTAC
TTACTGAATAACGATCTGGCCGATGTGGATTGCGAAAACTGGGAAGAAGACACTCCATTTAAAGATCCGC
GCGAGCTGTATGATTTTTTAAAGACGGAAAAGCCCGAAGAGGAACTTGTCTTTTCCCACGGCGACCTGGG
AGACAGCAACATCTTTGTGAAAGATGGCAAAGTAAGTGGCTTTATTGATCTTGGGAGAAGCGGCAGGGCG
GACAAGTGGTATGACATTGCCTTCTGCGTCCGGTCGATCAGGGAGGATATCGGGGAAGAACAGTATGTCG
AGCTATTTTTTGACTTACTGGGGATCAAGCCTGATTGGGAGAAAATAAAATATTATATTTTACTGGATGA
ATTGTTTTAGTACCTAGAATGCATGACCAAAATCCCTTAACGTGAGTTTTCGTTCCACTGAGCGTCAGAC
CCCGTAGAAAAGATCAAAGGATCTTCTTGAGATCCTTTTTTTCTGCGCGTAATCTGCTGCTTGCAAACAA
AAAAACCACCGCTACCAGCGGTGGTTTGTTTGCCGGATCAAGAGCTACCAACTCTTTTTCCGAAGGTAAC
TGGCTTCAGCAGAGCGCAGATACCAAATACTGTCCTTCTAGTGTAGCCGTAGTTAGGCCACCACTTCAAG
AACTCTGTAGCACCGCCTACATACCTCGCTCTGCTAATCCTGTTACCAGTGGCTGCTGCCAGTGGCGATA
AGTCGTGTCTTACCGGGTTGGACTCAAGACGATAGTTACCGGATAAGGCGCAGCGGTCGGGCTGAACGGG
GGGTTCGTGCACACAGCCCAGCTTGGAGCGAACGACCTACACCGAACTGAGATACCTACAGCGTGAGCTA
TGAGAAAGCGCCACGCTTCCCGAAGGGAGAAAGGCGGACAGGTATCCGGTAAGCGGCAGGGTCGGAACAG
GAGAGCGCACGAGGGAGCTTCCAGGGGGAAACGCCTGGTATCTTTATAGTCCTGTCGGGTTTCGCCACCT
CTGACTTGAGCGTCGATTTTTGTGATGCTCGTCAGGGGGGCGGAGCCTATGGAAAAACGCCAGCAACGCG
GCCTTTTTACGGTTCCTGGCCTTTTGCTGGCCTTTTGCTCACATGTTCTTTCCTGCGTTATCCCCTGATT
CTGTGGATAACCGTATTACCGCCTTTGAGTGAGCTGATACCGCTCGCCGCAGCCGAACGACCGAGCGCAG
CGAGTCAGTGAGCGAGGAAGCGGAAGAGGGCCTGATGCGGTATTTTCTCCTTACGCATCTGTGCGGTATT
TCACACCGCATATGGTGCACTCTCAGTACAATCTGCTCTGATGCCGCATAGTTAAGCCAGTATACACTCC
GCTATCGCTACGTGACTGGGTCATGGCTGCGCCCCGACACCCGCCAACACCCGCTGACGCGCCCTGACGG
GCTTGTCTGCTCCCGGCATCCGCTTACAGACAAGCTGTGACCGTTTCCGGGAGCTGCATGTGTCAGAGGT
TTTCACCGTCATCACCGAAACGCGCGAGGCAGGGTGCCTTGATGTGGGCGCCGGCGGTCGAGTGGCGACG
GCGCGGCTTGTCCGCGCCCTGGTAGATTGCCTGGCCGTAGGCCAGCCATTTTTGAGCGGCCAGCGGCCGC
GATAGGCCGACGCGAAGCGGCGGGGCGTAGGGAGCGCAGCGACCGAAGGGTAGGCGCTTTTTGCAGCTCT
TGGGCTGTGCGCTGGCCAGACAGTTATGCACAGGCCAGGCGGGTTTTAAGAGTTTTAATAAGTTTTAAAG
AGTTTTAGGCGGAAAAATCGCCTTTTTTCTCTTTTATATCAGTCACTTACATGTGTGACCGGTTCCCAAT
GTACGGCTTTGGGTTCCCAATGTACGGGTTCCGGTTCCCAATGTACGGCTTTGGGTTCCCAATGTACGTG
CTATCCACAGGAAAGAGGCCTTTTCGACCTTTTTCCCCTGCTAGGGCAATTTGCCCTAGCATCTGCTCCG
TACATTAGGAACCGGCGGATGCTTCGCCCTCGATCAGGTTGCGGTAGCGCATGACTAGGATCGGGCCAGC
CTGCCCCGCCTCCTCCTTCAAATCGTACTCCGGCAGGTCATTTGACCCGATCAGCTTGCGCACGGTGAAA
CAGAACTTCTTGAACTCTCCGGCGCTGCCACTGCGTTCGTAGATCGTCTTGAACAACCATCTGGCTTCTG
CCTTGCCTGCGGCGCGGCGTGCCAGGCGGTAGAGAAAACGGCCGATGCCGGGATCGATCAAAAAGTAATC
GGGGTGAACCGTCAGCACGTCCGGGTTCTTGCCTTCTGTGATCTCGCGGTACATCCAATCAGCTAGCTCG
ATCTCGATGTACTCCGGCCGCCCGGTTTCGCTCTTTACGATCTTGTAGCGGCTAATCAAGGCTTCACCCT
CGGATACCGTCACCAGGCGGCCGTTCTTGGCCTTCTTCGTACGCTGCATGGCAACGTGCGTGGTGTTTAA
CCGAATGCAGGTTTCTACCAGGTCGTCTTTCTGCTTTCCGCCATCGGCTCGCCGGCAGAACTTGAGTACG
TCCGCAACGTGTGGACGGAACACGCGGCCGGGCTTGTCTCCCTTCCCTTCCCGGTATCGGTTCATGGATT
CGGTTAGATGGGAAACCGCCATCAGTACCAGGTCGTAATCCCACACACTGGCCATGCCGGCCGGCCCTGC
GGAAACCTCTACGTGCCCGTCTGGAAGCTCGTAGCGGATCACCTCGCCAGCTCGTCGGTCACGCTTCGAC
AGACGGAAAACGGCCACGTCCATGATGCTGCGACTATCGCGGGTGCCCACGTCATAGAGCATCGGAACGA
AAAAATCTGGTTGCTCGTCGCCCTTGGGCGGCTTCCTAATCGACGGCGCACCGGCTGCCGGCGGTTGCCG
GGATTCTTTGCGGATTCGATCAGCGGCCGCTTGCCACGATTCACCGGGGCGTGCTTCTGCCTCGATGCGT
TGCCGCTGGGCGGCCTGCGCGGCCTTCAACTTCTCCACCAGGTCATCACCCAGCGCCGCGCCGATTTGTA
CCGGGCCGGATGGTTTGCGACCGCTCACGCCGATTCCTCGGGCTTGGGGGTTCCAGTGCCATTGCAGGGC
CGGCAGGCAACCCAGCCGCTTACGCCTGGCCAACCGCCCGTTCCTCCACACATGGGGCATTCCACGGCGT
CGGTGCCTGGTTGTTCTTGATTTTCCATGCCGCCTCCTTTAGCCGCTAAAATTCATCTACTCATTTATTC
ATTTGCTCATTTACTCTGGTAGCTGCGCGATGTATTCAGATAGCAGCTCGGTAATGGTCTTGCCTTGGCG
TACCGCGTACATCTTCAGCTTGGTGTGATCCTCCGCCGGCAACTGAAAGTTGACCCGCTTCATGGCTGGC
GTGTCTGCCAGGCTGGCCAACGTTGCAGCCTTGCTGCTGCGTGCGCTCGGACGGCCGGCACTTAGCGTGT
TTGTGCTTTTGCTCATTTTCTCTTTACCTCATTAACTCAAATGAGTTTTGATTTAATTTCAGCGGCCAGC
GCCTGGACCTCGCGGGCAGCGTCGCCCTCGGGTTCTGATTCAAGAACGGTTGTGCCGGCGGCGGCAGTGC
CTGGGTAGCTCACGCGCTGCGTGATACGGGACTCAAGAATGGGCAGCTCGTACCCGGCCAGCGCCTCGGC
AACCTCACCGCCGATGCGCGTGCCTTTGATCGCCCGCGACACGACAAAGGCCGCTTGTAGCCTTCCATCC
GTGACCTCAATGCGCTGCTTAACCAGCTCCACCAGGTCGGCGGTGGCCCATATGTCGTAAGGGCTTGGCT
GCACCGGAATCAGCACGAAGTCGGCTGCCTTGATCGCGGACACAGCCAAGTCCGCCGCCTGGGGCGCTCC
GTCGATCACTACGAAGTCGCGCCGGCCGATGGCCTTCACGTCGCGGTCAATCGTCGGGCGGTCGATGCCG
ACAACGGTTAGCGGTTGATCTTCCCGCACGGCCGCCCAATCGCGGGCACTGCCCTGGGGATCGGAATCGA
CTAACAGAACATCGGCCCCGGCGAGTTGCAGGGCGCGGGCTAGATGGGTTGCGATGGTCGTCTTGCCTGA
CCCGCCTTTCTGGTTAAGTACAGCGATAACCTTCATGCGTTCCCCTTGCGTATTTGTTTATTTACTCATC
GCATCATATACGCAGCGACCGCATGACGCAAGCTGTTTTACTCAAATACACATCACCTTTTTAGACGGCG
GCGCTCGGTTTCTTCAGCGGCCAAGCTGGCCGGCCAGGCCGCCAGCTTGGCATCAGACAAACCGGCCAGG
ATTTCATGCAGCCGCACGGTTGAGCCGTGCGCGGGCGGCTCGAACACGTACCCGGCCGCGATCATCTCCG
CCTCGATCTCTTCGGTAATGAAAAACGGTTCGTCCTGGCCGTCCTGGTGCGGTTTCATGCTTGTTCCTCT
TGGCGTTCATTCTCGGCGGCCGCCAGGGCGTCGGCCTCGGTCAATGCGTCCTCACGGAAGGCACCGCGCC
GCCTGGCCTCGGTGGGCGTCACTTCCTCGCTGCGCTCAAGTGCGCGGTACAGGGTCGAGCGATGCACGCC
AAGCAGTGCAGCCGCCTCTTTCACGGTGCGGCCTTCCTGGTCGATCAGCTCGCGGGCGTGCGCGATCTGT
GCCGGGGTGAGGGTAGGGCGGGGGCCAAACTTCACGCCTCGGGCCTTGGCGGCCTCGCGCCCGCTCCGGG
TGCGGTCGATGATTAGGGAACGCTCGAACTCGGCAATGCCGGCGAACACGGTCAACACCATGCGGCCGGC
CGGCGTGGTGGTGTCGGCCCACGGCTCTGCCAGGCTACGCAGGCCCGCGCCGGCCTCCTGGATGCGCTCG
GCAATGTCCAGTAGGTCGCGGGTGCTGCGGGCCAGGCGGTCTAGCCTGGTCACTGTCACAACGTCGCCAG
GGCGTAGGTGGTCAAGCATCCTGGCCAGCTCCGGGCGGTCGCGCCTGGTGCCGGTGATCTTCTCGGAAAA
CAGCTTGGTGCAGCCGGCCGCGTGCAGTTCGGCCCGTTGGTTGGTCAAGTCCTGGTCGTCGGTGCTGACG
CGGGCATAGCCCAGCAGGCCAGCGGCGGCGCTCTTGTTCATGGCGTAATGTCTCCGGTTCTAGTCGCAAG
TATTCTACTTTATGCGACTAAAACACGCGACAAGAAAACGCCAGGAAAAGGGCAGGGCGGCAGCCTGTCG
CGTAACTTAGGACTTGTGCGACATGTCGTTTTCAGAAGACGGCTGCACTGAACGTCAGAAGCCGACTGCA
CTATAGCAGCGGAGGGGTTGGATCAAAGTACTTTGATCCCGAGGGGAACCCTGTGGTTGGCATGCACATA
CAAATGGACGAACGGATAAACCTTTTCACGCCCTTTTAAATATCCGATTATTCTAATAAACGCTCTTTTC
TCTTAGGTTTACCCGCCAATATATCCTGTCAAACACTGATAGTTTAAACTGAAGGCGGGAAACGACAATC
TGATCCAAGCTCAAGCTGCTCTAGCATTCGCCATTCAGGCTGCGCAACTGTTGGGAAGGGCGATCGGTGC
GGGCCTCTTCGCTATTACGCCAGCTGGCGAAAGGGGGATGTGCTGCAAGGCGATTAAGTTGGGTAACGCC
AGGGTTTTCCCAGTCACGACGTTGTAAAACGACGGCCAGTGCCACACTTTTTGCAGGTGACCACTTTGTA
CAAGAAAGCTGAACGAGAAACGTAAAATGATATAAATATCAATATATTAAATTAGATTTTGCATAAAAAA
CAGACTACATAATACTGTAAAACACAACATATCCAGTCACTATGGTCGACCTGCAGACTGGCTGTGTATA
AGGGAGCCTGACATTTATATTCCCCAGAACATCAGGTTAATGGCGTTTTTGATGTCATTTTCGCGGTGGC
TGAGATCAGCCACTTCTTCCCCGATAACGGAGGCCGGCACACTGGCCATATCGGTGGTCATCATGCGCCA
GCTTTCATCCCCGATATGCACCACCGGGTAAAGTTCACGGGGGACTTTATCTGACAGCAGACGTGCACTG
GCCAGGGGGATCACCATCCGTCGCCCGGGCGTGTCAATAATATCACTCTGTACATCCACAAACAGACGAT
AACGGCTCTCTCTTTTATAGGTGTAAACCTTAAACTGCATTTCACCAGCCCCTGTTCTCGTCAGCAAAAG
AGCCGTTCATTTCAATAAACCGGGCGACCTCAGCCATCCCTTCCTGATTTTCCGCTTTCCAGCGTTCGGC
ACGCAGACGACGGGCTTCATTCTGCATGGTTGTGCTTACCAGACCGGAGATATTGACATCATATATGCCT
TGAGCAACTGATAGCTGTCGCTGTCAACTGTCACTGTAATACGCTGCTTCATAGCATACCTCTTTTTGAC
ATACTTCGGGTATACATATCAGTATATATTCTTATACCGCAAAAATCAGCGCGCAAATACGCATACTGTT
ATCTGGCTTTTAGTAAGCCGGATCCTCTAGATTACGCCCCGCCTGCCACTCATCGCAGTACTGTTGTAAT
TCATTAAGCATTCTGCCGACATGGAAGCCATCACAAACGGCATGATGAACCTGAATCGCCAGCGGCATCA
GCACCTTGTCGCCTTGCGTATAATATTTGCCCATGGTGAAAACGGGGGCGAAGAAGTTGTCCATATTGGC
CACGTTTAAATCAAAACTGGTGAAACTCACCCAGGGATTGGCTGAGACGAAAAACATATTCTCAATAAAC
CCTTTAGGGAAATAGGCCAGGTTTTCACCGTAACACGCCACATCTTGCGAATATATGTGTAGAAACTGCC
GGAAATCGTCGTGGTATTCACTCCAGAGCGATGAAAACGTTTCAGTTTGCTCATGGAAAACGGTGTAACA
AGGGTGAACACTATCCCATATCACCAGCTCACCGTCTTTCATTGCCATACGGAATTCCGGATGAGCATTC
ATCAGGCGGGCAAGAATGTGAATAAAGGCCGGATAAAACTTGTGCTTATTTTTCTTTACGGTCTTTAAAA
AGGCCGTAATATCCAGCTGAACGGTCTGGTTATAGGTACATTGAGCGACTGACTGAAATGCCTCAAAATG
TTCTTTACGATGCCATTGGGATATATCAACGGTGGTATATCCAGTGATTTTTTTCTCCATTTTAGCTTCC
TTAGCTCCTGAAAATCTCGACGGATCCTAACTCAAAATCCACACATTATACGAGCCGGAAGCATAAAGTG
TAAAGCCTGGGGTTCCTAATGCGGCCGCCATAGTGACTGGATATGTTGTGTTTTACAGTATTATGTAGTC
TGTTTTTTATGCAAAATCTAATTTAATATATTGATATTTATATCATTTTACGTTTCTCGTTCAGCTTTTT
TGTACAAACTTGTCACCTGCTTTTGATCCCCGGGTACCGAGCTCGAATTCGTAATCATGTCATAGCTGTT
TCCTGTGTGAAATTGTTATCCGCTCACAATTCCACACAACATACGAGCCGGAAGCATAAAGTGTAAAGCC
TGGGGTGCCTAATGAGTGAGCTAACTCACATTAATTGCGTTGCGCTCACTGCCCGCTTTCCAGTCGGGAA
ACCTGTCGTGCCAGCTGCATTAATGAATCGGCCAACGCGCGGGGAGAGGCGGTTTGCGTATTGGCTAGAG
CAGCTTGCCAAC
Features (pLannotate 1.2.2; 26 found; start..end, strand, type, name):
     72..748     +  promoter       CaMV 35S promoter (enhanced): cauliflower mosaic virus 35S promoter with a duplicated enhancer region
    816..1608    +  CDS            NeoR/KanR (fragment): aminoglycoside phosphotransferase from Tn5; aph(3')-II (or nptII); confers resistance to neomycin, kanamycin, and G418 (Geneticin®)
   1665..1839    +  polyA_signal   CaMV poly(A) signal: cauliflower mosaic virus polyadenylation signal
   1917..1941    -  misc_feature   LB T-DNA repeat: left border repeat from nopaline C58 T-DNA
   2366..3160    +  CDS            KanR: aminoglycoside phosphotransferase; aphA-3; confers resistance to kanamycin
   3247..3835    +  rep_origin     ori: high-copy-number ColE1/pMB1/pBR322/pUC origin of replication
   4021..4161    -  misc_feature   bom: basis of mobility region from pBR322
   4263..4302    -  CDS            rop (fragment): Rop protein, which maintains plasmids at low copy number; rop
   4505..4699    -  rep_origin     pVS1 oriV: origin of replication for the Pseudomonas plasmid pVS1 (Heeb et al., 2000)
   4765..5838    -  CDS            pVS1 RepA: replication protein from the Pseudomonas plasmid pVS1 (Heeb et al., 2000)
   6267..6896    -  CDS            pVS1 StaA: stability protein from the Pseudomonas plasmid pVS1 (Heeb et al., 2000)
   7456..7857    -  CDS            Y4CG_SINFN (fragment): Protein inferred from homology: Swiss-Prot protein existence level 3. From Sinorhizobium fredii (strain NBRC 101917 / NGR234).
   8197..8221    -  misc_feature   RB T-DNA repeat: right border repeat from nopaline C58 T-DNA
   8287..8441    -  CDS            lacZα (fragment): LacZα fragment of β-galactosidase; lacZ fragment
   8460..8584    +  protein_bind   attR2: mutant version of attR; recombination site for the Gateway® LR reaction LR Clonase™
   8625..8930    -  CDS            ccdB: CcdB, a bacterial toxin that poisons DNA gyrase; ccdB; Plasmids containing the ccdB gene cannot be propagated in standard E. coli strains.
   8935..9093    -  CDS            ccdA (fragment): CCDA_ECO57 - Also known as H, letA. Experimental evidence at protein level: Swiss-Prot protein existence level 1. Antitoxin component of a type II toxin-antitoxin (TA) system which inhibits the post-segregational killing (PSK) of plasmid-free cells, also referred to as a plasmid addiction system. Binds to and blocks the activity of CcdB; will also remove bound CcdB protein from the CcdB-GyrA complex by forming a CcdA-CcdB complex, a process termed rejuvenation. Functions as a transcriptional corepressor for the ccdAB operon, repression also requires CcdB (By similarity). From Escherichia coli
   9250..9930    -  CDS            CmR: chloramphenicol acetyltransferase confers resistance to chloramphenicol
   9931..9960    -  promoter       cat promoter (fragment): promoter of the E. coli cat gene encoding chloramphenicol acetyltransferase
   9984..10014   -  promoter       lac UV5 promoter: E. coli lac promoter with an "up" mutation
  10039..10163   -  protein_bind   attR1: mutant version of attR; recombination site for the Gateway® LR reaction LR Clonase™
  10175..10200   -  misc_feature   MCS (fragment): pUC18/19 multiple cloning site
  10233..10249   -  protein_bind   lac operator: The lac repressor binds to the lac operator to inhibit transcription in E. coli. This inhibition can be relieved by adding lactose or isopropyl-β-D-thiogalactopyranoside (IPTG). lac repressor encoded by lacI
  10257..10287   -  promoter       lac promoter: promoter for the E. coli lac operon
  10302..10323   -  protein_bind   CAP binding site: CAP binding activates transcription in the presence of cAMP. E. coli catabolite activator protein
  10336..10424   -  CDS            lacI (fragment): lac repressor; lacI; The lac repressor binds to the lac operator to inhibit transcription in E. coli. This inhibition can be relieved by adding lactose or isopropyl-β-D-thiogalactopyranoside (IPTG).
