[The description below was written by a language model from this plasmid's Addgene catalogue record and pLannotate feature annotations shown in this document.]
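Description:
pTRANS_220d is an empty pCAMBIA-derived binary T-DNA vector for plant transformation, part of a modular plant genome-engineering toolkit. It carries no insert and no viral replicon components. The backbone has two replication systems. A high-copy ColE1/pUC-type origin, with the pBR322 bom region, supports propagation in E. coli. The pVS1 oriV with RepA and the StaA stability protein is the module pCAMBIA vectors use for maintenance in Agrobacterium. Bacterial selection is by kanamycin through an aphA-3 gene located outside the T-DNA. The depositor notes that BsaI, Esp3I and SapI sites were removed from the backbone, which leaves these type IIS enzymes available for assembly-based cloning.

Between the nopaline-type left and right border repeats lie two functional units. Next to the left border is the plant selection cassette: an enhanced CaMV 35S promoter with a duplicated enhancer drives nptII (annotated as a fragment match), followed by the CaMV polyadenylation signal, giving kanamycin resistance in transformed plant tissue. Towards the right border, set within remnants of the pUC lacZα/lac promoter/MCS region, is a Gateway destination cassette. It consists of attR1 and attR2 sites flanking a chloramphenicol resistance gene and the ccdB gyrase toxin. The ccdB gene is why the empty vector is grown in a ccdB-tolerant strain, and it provides counterselection against unrecombined plasmid.

No plant promoter or terminator is annotated around the attR cassette, so expression signals would presumably have to come with the incoming cargo. The record identifies the vector's role only as a non-replicating T-DNA transformation backbone.
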