Addgene plasmid #91114: pTRANS_220d
Purpose: (Empty Backbone) Transformation, Type: T-DNA, Plant Selection: 2x35S:npt II, Viral Replication: none
Depositing lab: Daniel Voytas. Depositing organization: University of Minnesota. Publication: A multi-purpose toolkit to enable advanced genome engineering in plants. Cermak T, Curtin SJ, Gil-Humanes J, Cegan R, Kono TJY, Konecna E, Belanto JJ, Starker CG, Mathre JW, Greenstein RL, Voytas DF. Plant Cell. 2017 May 18. pii: tpc.00922.2016. doi: 10.1105/tpc.16.00922. PubMed 28522548.
Backbone
  Vector backbone: pCAMBIA
  Vector type: Plant Expression
  Selectable markers: Kanamycin
Growth in bacteria
  Bacterial resistance: Kanamycin, 50 μg/mL
  Growth temperature: 37°C
  Growth strain: ccdB Survival
  Copy number: High Copy
Gene/Insert
  Gene/Insert name: None
Terms and licenses: Academic/Nonprofit Terms; Industry Terms: Not Available to Industry
Depositor comments: BsaI, Esp3I and SapI sites removed from the backbone
How to cite: pTRANS_220d was a gift from Daniel Voytas (Addgene plasmid # 91114 ; http://n2t.net/addgene:91114 ; RRID:Addgene_91114)
